>Addgene plasmid #208693 | pDisplay-GRAB-gDA3h-IRES-mCherry-CAAX | addgene full sequence | sequence record 412353 | Addgene NGS Result
TTACGCGCGCGTTGACATTGATTATTGACTAGTTATTAATAGTAATCAATTACGGGGTCATTAGTTCATA
GCCCATATATGGAGTTCCGCGTTACATAACTTACGGTAAATGGCCCGCCTGGCTGACCGCCCAACGACCC
CTGCCCATTGACGTCAATAATGACGTATGTTCCCATAGTAACGCCAATAGGGACTTTCCATTGACGTCAA
TGGGTGGAGTATTTACGGTAAACTGCCCACTTGGCAGTACATCAAGTGTATCATATGCCAAGTACGCCCC
CTATTGACGTCAATGACGGTAAATGGCCCGCCTGGCATTATGCCCAGTACATGACCTTATGGGACTTTCC
TACTTGGCAGTACATCTACGTATTAGTCATCGCTATTACCATGGTGATGCGGTTTTGGCAGTACATCAAT
GGGCGTGGATAGCGGTTTGACTCACGGGGATTTCCAAGTCTCCACCCCATTGACGTCAATGGGAGTTTGT
TTTGGCACCAAAATCAACGGGACTTTCCAAAATGTCGTAACAACTCCGCCCCATTGACGCAAATGGGCGG
TAGGCGTGTACGGTGGGAGGTCTATATAAGCAGAGCTCTCTGGCTAACTAGAGAACCCACTGCTTACTGG
CTTATCGAAATTAATACGACTCACTATAGGGAGACCCAAGCTTGGTACCGAGCTCGGATCCACTAGTAAC
GGCCGCCAGTGTGCTGGAATTCGGCTTGGGGATATCCACCATGGAGACAGACACACTCCTGCTATGGGTA
CTGCTGCTCTGGGTTCCAGGTTCCACTGGTGACACAAGTTTGTACAAAAAAGTTGGCACCACCGGTAGGA
CTCTCAACACGTCTACCATGGAAGGCACCGGGCTGGTGGCGGAGAGGGACTTCTCCTTCCGCATTCTCAC
AGCCTGTTTCCTGTCGCTGCTTATCCTGTCCACCCTCCTGGGGAACACGCTGGTCTGTGCCGCCGTGATC
AGGTTCCGCCACCTGCGATCCAAGGTGACCAACTTCTTCGTCATCTCCTTGGCTGTATCGGATCTCTTGG
TGGCCGTCTTGGTCATGCCCTGGAAAGCAGTGGCCGAGATCGCTGGCTTCTGGCCCTTCGGGTCCTTCTG
TAACATCTGGGTGGCCTTTGACATCATGTGCTCCACCGCATCCATCCTCAATCTCTGTGTGATCAGTGTG
GACAGGTATTGGGCCATCTCTAGCCCCGGTCGGTATGAGAGGAAGATGACCCCCAAGGCAGCCTTCATTC
TGATCAGTGTGGCATGGACTTTGTCGGTTCTTATCTCCTTCATCCCCGTGCAGCTCAGCTGGCACAAGGC
GAAACCCACAGGTCCCTCTGAGGGGAATGCCACTTCCCTGGGCAAGACCATCAACAACTGTGACTCCAGC
TTGAGCAGGACATATGCCATTTCATCCTCTCTAATAAGCTTTTACATCCCTGTGGCCATCATGATTGTCA
CCTACACCAGGATCTACAGGATCGCCCAGAAACAAATACGGCGTATCTCAGCCGGGCCGCGCGACACCGA
CGCGCTGGACCTGGAGGAGGGAGGAAACGTCTATATCAAGGCCGACAAGCAGAAGAACGGCATCAAGGCG
AACTTCACGATCCGCCACAACATCGAGGACGGCGGCGTGCAGCTCGCCTACCACTACCAGCAGAACACCC
CCATCGGCGACGGCCCCGTGCTGCTGCCCGACAACCACTACCTGAGCGTGCAGTCCAAACTTTCGAAAGA
CCCCAACGAGAAGCGCGATCACATGGTCCTGCTGGAGTTCGTGACCGCCGCCGGGATCACTCTCGGCATG
GACGAGCTGTACAAGGGCGGTACCGGAGGGAGCATGGTGAGAAAGGGCGAGGAGCTGTTCACCGGGGTGG
TGCCCATCCTGGTCGAGCTGGACGGCGACGTAAACGGCCACAAGTTCAGCGTGTCCGGCGAGGGTGAGGG
CGATGCCACCGAGGGCAAGCTGACCCTGAAGTTCATCTGCACCACCGGCAAGCTGCCCGTGCCCTGGCCC
ACCCTCGTGACCACCCTGACCTACGGCGTGCAGTGCTTCAGCCGCTACCCCGACCACATGAAGCAGCACG
ACTTCTTCAAGTCCGCCATGCCCGAAGGCTACATCCAGGAGCGCACCATCTTCTTCAAGGACGACGGCAA
CTACAAGACCCGCGCCGAGGTGAAGTTCGAGGGCGACACCCTGGTGAACCGCATCGAGCTGAAGGGCATC
GACTTCAAGGAGGACGGCAACATCCTGGGGCACAAGCTGGAGTACAACACCGGAGCAGCAGCACGCTGGA
GCTCCTTTAAGATGTCCTTCAAAAGAGAGACTAAAGTTCTGAAGACTCTGTCGGTGATCATGGGGGTGTT
CGTGTGCTGCTGGCTCCCTTTCTTCATCTTGAACTGCATGGTGCCCTTCTGTGGGTCTGGAGAGACCAAG
CCCTTCTGCATCGATTCCATCACCTTTGACGTGTTTGTGTGGTTTGGGTGGGCTAATTCCTCCTTGAACC
CCATCATTTATGCCTTTAATGCTGATTTTCGGAAGGCATTTTCCACCCTCTTAGGATGCTACAGGCTTTG
CCCGACGACGAATAATGCCATAGAGACGGTTAGCATCAATAACAATGGGGCTGTGGTGTTTTCCAGCCAT
CACGAGCCTCGGGGTTCCATCTCCAAGGACTGCAATGTGGTGTATCTGATCCCACACGCTGTGGGCTCCT
CTGAGGGCCTGAAGAAGGAGGAGGCGGTGGGAATAGCCAAGCCCTTGGAGAAGCTGTCCCCAGCCCTGTC
TGTCATTTTGGACTATGACACTGACGTCTCTCTTGAGAAGATCCAGCCCATCACACAAAACGGGCAGCAC
CCGACCTGAGCTAGCGCCCCTCTCCCTCCCCCCCCCCTAACGTTACTGGCCGAAGCCGCTTGGAATAAGG
CCGGTGTGCGTTTGTCTATATGTTATTTTCCACCATATTGCCGTCTTTTGGCAATGTGAGGGCCCGGAAA
CCTGGCCCTGTCTTCTTGACGAGCATTCCTAGGGGTCTTTCCCCTCTCGCCAAAGGAATGCAAGGTCTGT
TGAATGTCGTGAAGGAAGCAGTTCCTCTGGAAGCTTCTTGAAGACAAACAACGTCTGTAGCGACCCTTTG
CAGGCAGCGGAACCCCCCACCTGGCGACAGGTGCCTCTGCGGCCAACGCCACGTGTATAAGATACACCTG
CAAAGGCGGCACAACCCCAGTGCCACGTTGTGAGTTGGATAGTTGTGGAAAGAGTCAAATGGCTCTCCTC
AAGCGTATTCAACAAGGGGCTGAAGGATGCCCAGAAGGTACCCCATTGTATGGGATCTGATCTGGGGCCT
CGGTACACATGCTTTACATGTGTTTAGTCGAGGTTAAAAAAACGTCTAGGCCCCCCGAACCACGGGGACG
TGGTTTTCCTTTGAAAAACACGATGATAATATGGCCACAACCATGGTGAGCAAGGGCGAGGAGGATAACA
TGGCCATCATCAAGGAGTTCATGCGCTTCAAGGTGCACATGGAGGGCTCCGTGAACGGCCACGAGTTCGA
GATCGAGGGCGAGGGCGAGGGCCGCCCCTACGAGGGCACCCAGACCGCCAAGCTGAAGGTGACCAAGGGT
GGCCCCCTGCCCTTCGCCTGGGACATCCTGTCCCCTCAGTTCATGTACGGCTCCAAGGCCTACGTGAAGC
ACCCCGCCGACATCCCCGACTACTTGAAGCTGTCCTTCCCCGAGGGCTTCAAGTGGGAGCGCGTGATGAA
CTTCGAGGACGGCGGCGTGGTGACCGTGACCCAGGACTCCTCCCTGCAGGACGGCGAGTTCATCTACAAG
GTGAAGCTGCGCGGCACCAACTTCCCCTCCGACGGCCCCGTAATGCAGAAGAAGACCATGGGCTGGGAGG
CCTCCTCCGAGCGGATGTACCCCGAGGACGGCGCCCTGAAGGGCGAGATCAAGCAGAGGCTGAAGCTGAA
GGACGGCGGCCACTACGACGCTGAGGTCAAGACCACCTACAAGGCCAAGAAGCCCGTGCAGCTGCCCGGC
GCCTACAACGTCAACATCAAGTTGGACATCACCTCCCACAACGAGGACTACACCATCGTGGAACAGTACG
AACGCGCCGAGGGCCGCCACTCCACCGGCGGCATGGACGAGCTGTACAAGGATGGTAAAAAGAAGAAAAA
GAAGTCAAAGACAAAGTGTGTAATTATGTAAGTCGACGAACAAAAACTCATCTCAGAAGAGGATCTGAAT
GCTGTGGGCCAGGACACGCAGGAGGTCATCGTGGTGCCACACTCCTTGCCCTTTAAGGTGGTGGTGATCT
CAGCCATCCTGGCCCTGGTGGTGCTCACCATCATCTCCCTTATCATCCTCATCATGCTTTGGCAGAAGAA
GCCACGTTAGGCGGCCGCTCGAGATCAGCCTCGACTGTGCCTTCTAGTTGCCAGCCATCTGTTGTTTGCC
CCTCCCCCGTGCCTTCCTTGACCCTGGAAGGTGCCACTCCCACTGTCCTTTCCTAATAAAATGAGGAAAT
TGCATCGCATTGTCTGAGTAGGTGTCATTCTATTCTGGGGGGTGGGGTGGGGCAGGACAGCAAGGGGGAG
GATTGGGAAGACAATAGCAGGCATGCTGGGGATGCGGTGGGCTCTATGGCTTCTGAGGCGGAAAGAACCA
GTGGCGGTAATACGGTTATCCACAGAATCGGGGGATAACGCAGGAAAGAACATGTGAGCAAAAGGCCAGC
AAAAGGCCAGGAACCGTAAAAAGGCCGCGTTGCTGGCGTTTTTCCATAGGCTCCGCCCCCCTGACGAGCA
TCACAAAAATCGACGCTCAAGTCAGAGGTGGCGAAACCCGACAGGACTATAAAGATACCAGGCGTTTCCC
CCTGGAAGCTCCCTCGTGCGCTCTCCTGTTCCGACCCTGCCGCTTACCGGATACCTGTCCGCCTTTCTCC
CTTCGGGAAGCGTGGCGCTTTCTCATAGCTCACGCTGTAGGTATCTCAGTTCGGTGTAGGTCGTTCGCTC
CAAGCTGGGCTGTGTGCACGAACCCCCCGTTCAGCCCGACCGCTGCGCCTTATCCGGTAACTATCGTCTT
GAGTCCAACCCGGTAAGACGCGACTTATCGCCACTGGCAGCAGCCACTGGTAACAGGATTAGCAGAGCGA
GGTATGTAGGCGGTGCTACAGAGTTCTTGAAGTGGTGGCCTAACTACGGCTACACTAGAAGAACAGTATT
TGGTATCTGCGCTCTGCTGAAGCCAGTTACCTTCGGAAAAAGAGTTGGTAGCTCTTGATCCGGCAAACAA
ACCACCGCTGGTAGCGGTGGTTTTTTTGTTTGCAAGCAGCAGATTACGCGCAGAAAAAAAGGATCTCAAG
AAGATCCTTTGATCTTTTCTACGGGGTCTGACGCTCAGTGGAACGAAAACTCACGTTAAGGGATTTTGGT
CATGAGATTATCAAAAAGGATCTTCACCTAGATCCTTTTAAATTAAAAATGAAGTTTTAAATCAATCTAA
AGTATATATGAGTAACCTGAGGCTATGGCAGGGCCTGCCGCCCCGACGTTGGCTGCGAGCCCTGGGCCTT
CACCCGAACTTGGGGGGTGGGGTGGGGAAAAGGAAGAAACGCGGGCGTATTGGCCCCAATGGGGTCTCGG
TGGGGTATCGACAGAGTGCCAGCCCTGGGACCGAACCCCGCGTTTATGAACAAACGACCCAACACCGTGC
GTTTTATTCTGTCTTTTTATTGCCGTCATAGCGCGGGTTCCTTCCGGTATTGTCTCCTTCCGTGTTTCAG
TTAGCCTCCCCCTAGGGTGGGCGAAGAACTCCAGCATGAGATCCCCGCGCTGGAGGATCATCCAGCCGGC
GTCCCGGAAAACGATTCCGAAGCCCAACCTTTCATAGAAGGCGGCGGTGGAATCGAAATCTCGTGATGGC
AGGTTGGGCGTCGCTTGGTCGGTCATTTCGAACCCCAGAGTCCCGCTCAGAAGAACTCGTCAAGAAGGCG
ATAGAAGGCGATGCGCTGCGAATCGGGAGCGGCGATACCGTAAAGCACGAGGAAGCGGTCAGCCCATTCG
CCGCCAAGCTCTTCAGCAATATCACGGGTAGCCAACGCTATGTCCTGATAGCGGTCCGCCACACCCAGCC
GGCCACAGTCGATGAATCCAGAAAAGCGGCCATTTTCCACCATGATATTCGGCAAGCAGGCATCGCCATA
GGTCACGACGAGATCCTCGCCGTCGGGCATGCTCGCCTTGAGCCTGGCGAACAGTTCGGCTGGCGCGAGC
CCCTGATGCTCTTCGTCCAGATCATCCTGATCGACAAGACCGGCTTCCATCCGAGTACGTGCTCGCTCGA
TGCGATGTTTCGCTTGGTGGTCGAATGGGCAGGTAGCCGGATCAAGCGTATGCAGCCGCCGCATTGCATC
AGCCATGATGGATACTTTCTCGGCAGGAGCAAGGTGAGATGACAGGAGATCCTGCCCCGGCACTTCGCCC
AATAGCAGCCAGTCCCTTCCCGCTTCAGTGACAACGTCGAGCACAGCTGCGCAAGGAACGCCCGTCGTGG
CCAGCCACGATAGCCGCGCTGCCTCGTCTTGCAGTTCATTCAGGGCACCGGACAGGTCGGTCTTGACAAA
AAGAACCGGGCGCCCCTGCGCTGACAGCCGGAACACGGCGGCATCAGAGCAGCCGATTGTCTGTTGTGCC
CAGTCATAGCCGAATAGCCTCTCCACCCAAGCGGCCGGAGAACCTGCGTGCAATCCATCTTGTTCAATCA
TGCGAAACGATCCTCATCCTGTCTCTTGATCGATCTTTGCAAAAGCCTAGGCCTCCAAAAAAGCCTCCTC
ACTACTTCTGGAATAGCTCAGAGGCCGGGCCTCGGCCTCTGCATAAATAAAAAAAATTAGTCAGCCATGG
GGCGGAGAATGGGCGGAACTGGGCGGAGTTAGGGGCGGAATGGGCGGAGTTAGGGGCGGGACTATGGTTG
CTGACTAATTGAGATGCATGCTTTGCATACTTCTGCCTGCTGGGGAGCCTGGGGACTTTCCACACCTGGT
TGCTGACTAATTGAGATGCATGCTTTGCATACTTCTGCCTGCTGGGGAGCCTGGGGACTTTCCACACCCT
AACTGACACACATTCCACAGCTGGTTCTTTCCGCCTCAGGACTCTTCCTTTTTCAATAAATCAATCTAAA
GTATATATGAGTAAACTTGGTCTGACAGTTACCAATGCTTAATCAGTGAGGCACCTATCTCAGCGATCTG
TCTATTTCGTTCATCCATAGTTGCCTGACTCCCCGTCGTGTAGATAACTACGATACGGGAGGGCTTACCA
TCTGGCCCCAGTGCTGCAATGATACCGCGAGACCCACGCTCACCGGCTCCAGATTTATCAGCAATAAACC
AGCCAGCCGGAAGGGCCGAGCGCAGAAGTGGTCCTGCAACTTTATCCGCCTCCATCCAGTCTATTAATTG
TTGCCGGGAAGCTAGAGTAAGTAGTTCGCCAGTTAATAGTTTGCGCAACGTTGTTGCCATTGCTACAGGC
ATCGTGGTGTCACGCTCGTCGTTTGGTATGGCTTCATTCAGCTCCGGTTCCCAACGATCAAGGCGAGTTA
CATGATCCCCCATGTTGTGCAAAAAAGCGGTTAGCTCCTTCGGTCCTCCGATCGTTGTCAGAAGTAAGTT
GGCCGCAGTGTTATCACTCATGGTTATGGCAGCACTGCATAATTCTCTTACTGTCATGCCATCCGTAAGA
TGCTTTTCTGTGACTGGTGAGTACTCAACCAAGTCATTCTGAGAATAGTGTATGCGGCGACCGAGTTGCT
CTTGCCCGGCGTCAATACGGGATAATACCGCGCCACATAGCAGAACTTTAAAAGTGCTCATCATTGGAAA
ACGTTCTTCGGGGCGAAAACTCTCAAGGATCTTACCGCTGTTGAGATCCAGTTCGATGTAACCCACTCGT
GCACCCAACTGATCTTCAGCATCTTTTACTTTCACCAGCGTTTCTGGGTGAGCAAAAACAGGAAGGCAAA
ATGCCGCAAAAAAGGGAATAAGGGCGACACGGAAATGTTGAATACTCATACTCTTCCTTTTTCAATATTA
TTGAAGCATTTATCAGGGTTATTGTCTCATGAGCGGATACATATTTGAATGTATTTAGAAAAATAAACAA
ATAGGGGTTCCGCGCACATTTCCCCGAAAAGTGCCACCTG
[124 nt withheld, positions 8231-8354]
C
[91 nt withheld, positions 8356-8446]
A
[49 nt withheld, positions 8448-8496]
CCTTTGACGTTGGAGTCCACGTTCTTT
[37 nt withheld, positions 8524-8560]
ACCCTATCTCGGTCTATTCTTTTGATTTATAAGGGATTTTGCCGATTTCGGCCTATTGGTTAAAAAATGA
GCTGATTTAACAAAAATTTAACGCGAATTTTAACAAAATATTAACGCTTACAAT
Features (pLannotate 1.2.2; 25 found; start..end, strand, type, name):
     14..393     +  enhancer       CMV enhancer: human cytomegalovirus immediate early enhancer
    394..597     +  promoter       CMV promoter: human cytomegalovirus (CMV) immediate early promoter
    593..626     +  LTR            5' LTR (truncated) (fragment): truncated 5' long terminal repeat (LTR) from HIV-1
    642..660     +  promoter       T7 promoter: promoter for bacteriophage T7 RNA polymerase
    741..803     +  sig_peptide    Igκ leader: leader sequence from mouse immunoglobulin κ light chain
    805..822     +  protein_bind   attB1 (fragment): mutant version of attB; core recombination site for the Gateway® BP reaction BP Clonase™
    954..1490    +  CDS            DRD1: DRD1_RABIT - Protein inferred from homology: Swiss-Prot protein existence level 3. Dopamine receptor whose activity is mediated by G proteins which activate adenylyl cyclase. From Oryctolagus cuniculus (Rabbit).
   1566..2288    +  CDS            cEGFP: cEGFP is a basic (constitutively fluorescent) green fluorescent protein published in 2008, derived from Aequorea victoria.
   2334..2585    +  CDS            ADRB1 (fragment): ADRB1_HUMAN - Also known as ADRB1R, B1AR. Experimental evidence at protein level: Swiss-Prot protein existence level 1. Beta-adrenergic receptors mediate the catecholamine-induced activation of adenylate cyclase through the action of G proteins. This receptor binds epinephrine and norepinephrine with approximately equal affinity. Mediates Ras activation through G(s)-alpha- and cAMP-mediated signaling. Involved in the regulation of sleep/wake behaviors (PubMed:31473062). From Homo sapiens (Human).
   2887..3472    +  misc_feature   IRES2: internal ribosome entry site (IRES) of the encephalomyocarditis virus (EMCV)
   3473..4180    +  CDS            mCherry: mCherry is a basic (constitutively fluorescent) red fluorescent protein published in 2004, derived from Discosoma sp.. It is reported to be a very rapidly-maturing monomer with low acid sensitivity.
   4181..4231    +  CDS            K-Ras (fragment): human small GTPase proto-oncoprotein
   4271..4417    +  CDS            PDGFRβ TM domain: transmembrane domain from platelet derived growth factor receptor beta
   4445..4669    +  polyA_signal   bGH poly(A) signal: bovine growth hormone polyadenylation signal
   4673..4691    +  promoter       SV40 promoter (fragment): SV40 enhancer and early promoter
   4801..5389    -  rep_origin     ori: high-copy-number ColE1/pMB1/pBR322/pUC origin of replication
   5611..5627    +  polyA_signal   bGH poly(A) signal (fragment): bovine growth hormone polyadenylation signal
   5718..5765    -  polyA_signal   HSV TK poly(A) signal: herpes simplex virus thymidine kinase polyadenylation signal (Cole and Stacy, 1985)
   5824..5976    -  CDS            ble (fragment): BLE_KLEPN - Experimental evidence at protein level: Swiss-Prot protein existence level 1. Binding protein with a strong affinity to the bleomycin family of antibiotics. Binds to CL990; an antimitotic-antibiotic compound. From Klebsiella pneumoniae.
   5997..6791    -  CDS            NeoR/KanR: aminoglycoside phosphotransferase from Tn5; aph(3')-II (or nptII); confers resistance to neomycin, kanamycin, and G418 (Geneticin®)
   6826..7179    -  promoter       SV40 promoter: SV40 enhancer and early promoter
   7181..7198    -  promoter       AmpR promoter (fragment): bla
   7239..8099    -  CDS            AmpR: β-lactamase; bla; confers resistance to ampicillin, carbenicillin, and related antibiotics
   8100..8204    -  promoter       AmpR promoter: bla
   8231..8659    +  rep_origin     f1 ori (sequence partly withheld): f1 bacteriophage origin of replication; arrow indicates direction of (+) strand synthesis
