[The description below was written by a language model from this plasmid's Addgene catalogue record and pLannotate feature annotations shown in this document.]
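Description:
pDisplay-GRAB-gDA3h-IRES-mCherry-CAAX is a mammalian expression plasmid of about 8.7 kb built on the Invitrogen pDisplay backbone. It is propagated in E. coli from a high-copy ColE1/pUC-type origin under ampicillin selection (AmpR, β-lactamase). It also carries an f1 phage origin and an SV40 promoter-driven NeoR/KanR cassette with an HSV TK polyadenylation signal, which could in principle support G418 selection of transfected mammalian cells.

The payload is a bicistronic cassette driven by the CMV immediate-early enhancer and promoter and terminated by the bGH poly(A) signal. The first cistron begins with the mouse Igκ leader from pDisplay, which directs the protein into the secretory pathway. It encodes GRAB_gDA3h, a green GPCR-activation-based dopamine sensor. The catalogue lists the insert species as bovine. The automated annotation identifies a D1-type dopamine receptor segment (best match to a rabbit entry), then a circularly permuted EGFP-type module, then a further receptor region scored as a β1-adrenergic receptor fragment. These labels are homology matches and do not establish where the parts came from, but the layout fits a fluorescent protein inserted within a receptor scaffold, so that dopamine binding alters green fluorescence.

An EMCV IRES then allows cap-independent translation of mCherry fused to a K-Ras C-terminal fragment supplying the CAAX lipidation motif, which tethers the red protein to the plasma membrane. The pDisplay PDGFRβ transmembrane domain is still annotated downstream of this reading frame, and the record does not indicate whether it is translated. The membrane-localized mCherry offers a second-colour marker of transfected cells and their membranes when the sensor's dopamine responses are characterised in cultured mammalian cells.
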