Addgene plasmid #208693: pDisplay-GRAB-gDA3h-IRES-mCherry-CAAX
Purpose: Expresses the genetically-encoded fluorescent dopamine (DA) sensor GRAB_gDA3h and a membrane-localized mcherry in mammalian cells
Depositing lab: Yulong Li. Publication: Improved green and red GRAB sensors for monitoring dopaminergic activity in vivo. Zhuo Y, Luo B, Yi X, Dong H, Miao X, Wan J, Williams JT, Campbell MG, Cai R, Qian T, Li F, Weber SJ, Wang L, Li B, Wei Y, Li G, Wang H, Zheng Y, Zhao Y, Wolf ME, Zhu Y, Watabe-Uchida M, Li Y. Nat Methods. 2023 Nov 30. doi: 10.1038/s41592-023-02100-w. PubMed 38036855.
Backbone
  Vector backbone: pDisplay
  Backbone manufacturer: Invitrogen
  Vector type: Mammalian Expression
Growth in bacteria
  Bacterial resistance: Ampicillin, 100 μg/mL
  Growth temperature: 37°C
  Growth strain: DH5alpha
  Copy number: High Copy
Gene/Insert
  Gene/Insert name: GPCR activation based dopamine (DA) sensor GRAB_gDA3h (alt names: GRAB_gDA3h; gDA3h)
  Species: B. taurus (bovine)
  Promoter: CMV
  Cloning method: Gibson Cloning
  Sequencing primers: 5′ ATGGGCGGTAGGCGTGTA; 3′ CCTCACATTGCCAAAAGACG
Terms and licenses: Academic/Nonprofit Terms; Industry Terms: Not Available to Industry
Depositor comments: Please visit https://doi.org/10.1101/2023.08.24.554559 for biorxiv preprint
How to cite: pDisplay-GRAB-gDA3h-IRES-mCherry-CAAX was a gift from Yulong Li (Addgene plasmid # 208693 ; http://n2t.net/addgene:208693 ; RRID:Addgene_208693)
